>Addgene plasmid #28201 | tdp43-EGFP construct8 | addgene partial sequence | sequence record 35138 | 28201 with EGFP-N
GCTCCTCGCCCTTGCTCACCATGGTGGCGACCGGTGGATCCCGCATTCCCCAGCCAGAAGACTTAGAATC
CATGCTTGAGCCAAAGCCTCCATTAAAACCACTGCCCGACCCTGCATTGGATGCTGATCCCCAACCAATT
GCTGCACCAGAATTAGAGCCACTATAAGAGTTATTTCCAGAACCGAAGGCCTGGTTTGGCTCCCTCTGCA
TGTTGCCTTGGTTTTGGTTATTACCCGATGGGCCTGACTGGTTCTGCTGGCTGGCTAACATGCCCATCAT
ACCCCAACTGCTCTGTAGTGCTGCCTGGGCGGCAGCCATCATGGCTGGATTAATGCTGAACGCCTGCAGA
CTTCTTTCTAACTGTCTATTGCTATTGTGCTTAGGTTCGGCATTGGATATATGAACGCTGATTCCTTTAA
TGATCAAGTCCTCTCCACAAAGAGACTGCGCAATCTGATCATCTGCAAATGTAACAAAGGCAAAGGCCCT
GAATGGCTTGGGGATGAAGACATCCATCACATCCCCGTACTGAGAGAAGAACTCCCGCAGCTCATCCTCA
GTCATGTCCTCTGTACAGCGCCCCACAAACACTTTTCTGCTTCTCAAAGGCTCATCTTGGCTTTGCTTAG
AATTAGGAAGTTTGCAGTCACACCATCGTCCATCTATCATATGTCGCTGTGACATTACTTTCACTTGTGT
TTCATATTCCGTAAAACGAACAAAGCCAAACCCCTTTGAATGACCAGTCTTAAGATCTTTCTTGACCTGC
ACCATAAGAACTTCTCCAAAGGTACTAAAATACTCTTTCA
