>Addgene plasmid #28201 | tdp43-EGFP construct8 | addgene partial sequence | sequence record 35850 | CMV-F 5'-CGCAAATGGGCGGTAGGCGTG-3'
GCAGAGCTGGTTTAGTGACCGTCAGATCCGCTAGCGCTACCGGACTCAGATCTCGAGATGTCTGAATATA
TTCGGGTAACCGAAGATGAGAACGATGAGCCCATTGAAATACCATCGGAAGACGATGGGACGGTGCTGCT
CTCCACGGTTACAGCCCAGTTTCCAGGGGCGTGTGGGCTTCGCTACAGGAATCCAGTGTCTCAGTGTATG
AGAGGTGTCCGGCTGGTAGAAGGAATTCTGCATGCCCCAGATGCTGGCTGGGGAAATCTGGTGTATGTTG
TCAACTATCCAAAAGATAACAAAAGAAAAATGGATGAGACAGATGCTTCATCAGCAGTGAAAGTGAAAAG
AGCAGTCCAGAAAACATCCGATTTAATAGTGTTGGGTCTCCCATGGAAAACAACCGAACAGGACCTGAAA
GAGTATTTTAGTACCTTTGGAGAAGTTCTTATGGTGCAGGTCAAGAAAGATCTTAAGACTGGTCATTCAA
AGGGGTTTGGCTTTGTTCGTTTTACGGAATATGAAACACAAGTGAAAGTAATGTCACAGCGACATATGAT
AGATGGACGATGGTGTGACTGCAAACTTCCTAATTCTAAGCAAAGCCAAGATGAGCCTTTGAGAAGCAGA
AAAGTGTTTGTGGGGCGCTGTACAGAGGACATGACTGAGGATGAGCTGCGGGAGTTCTTCTCTCAGTACG
GGGATGTGATGGATGTCTTCATCCCCAAGCCATTCAGGGCCTTTGCCTTTGTTACATTTGCAGATGATCA
GATTGCGCAGTCTCTTTGTGGAGAGGACTTGATCATTAAAGGAATCAGCGTTCATATATCCCAATGCCGA
ACCTAAGCACAATAGCAATAGACAGTTAGAAAGAAGTCTGCAGGCGTTCAGCATTAATCCAGCCATGATG
GCTGCCGCCC
