[The description below was written by a language model from this plasmid's Addgene catalogue record.]
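Description:
tdp43-EGFP construct8 is a mammalian expression plasmid built on the Clontech pEGFP-N1 backbone (about 4.7 kb without insert) that encodes a deletion mutant of human TAR DNA-binding protein 43 (TDP-43, gene TARDBP) fused at its C terminus to EGFP. The 1122 bp insert, derived from the human TARDBP reference transcript, lacks the codons for amino acids 275–313. It was placed between the XhoI and BamHI sites of the multiple cloning site, both of which remain intact, so that the TDP-43 open reading frame reads through into the backbone-encoded EGFP. The record does not list the promoter or other regulatory elements. The standard pEGFP-N1 vector drives expression of such fusions from the CMV immediate-early promoter with an SV40 polyadenylation signal, but this is a general property of the backbone rather than something stated for this construct.

The plasmid is maintained in E. coli as a high-copy plasmid under kanamycin selection. The same neomycin/kanamycin resistance cassette typical of this backbone allows G418 selection of stably transfected mammalian cells.

The associated publication examines the aggregation propensity of C-terminal TDP-43 fragments and their dominant-negative toxicity in neurons, and the numbered name suggests that this plasmid is one of a series of related TDP-43 constructs. The EGFP tag allows the localisation, solubility and inclusion formation of the mutant protein to be followed by fluorescence in transfected cells. This makes the construct suited to testing how residues 275–313 contribute to TDP-43 distribution and aggregation, work relevant to ALS, with which TARDBP is linked.
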