Addgene plasmid #28201: tdp43-EGFP construct8
Depositing lab: Zuoshang Xu. Depositing organization: University of Massachusetts, Worcester. Publication: The C-terminal TDP-43 fragments have a high aggregation propensity and harm neurons by a dominant-negative mechanism. Yang C, Tan W, Whittle C, Qiu L, Cao L, Akbarian S, Xu Z. PLoS One. 2010 . 5(12):e15878. 10.1371/journal.pone.0015878 PubMed 21209826.
Backbone
  Vector backbone: pEGFP-N1
  Backbone manufacturer: Clontech Laboratories, Inc
  Backbone size w/o insert (bp): 4694
  Vector type: Mammalian Expression
  Selectable markers: Neomycin (select with G418)
Growth in bacteria
  Bacterial resistance: Kanamycin, 50 μg/mL
  Growth temperature: 37°C
  Growth strain: DH5alpha
  Growth instructions: DH5a in LB media at 37C
  Copy number: High Copy
Gene/Insert
  Gene/Insert name: Tar DNA binding protein (alt name: TDP43)
  Species: H. sapiens (human)
  Insert size (bp): 1122
  Mutation: aa275-313 deleted
  GenBank ID: NM_007375
  Entrez Gene: TARDBP (a.k.a. ALS10, TDP-43)
  Tag / fusion protein: EGFP (C terminal on backbone)
  Cloning method: Restriction Enzyme; 5′ cloning site Xho1 (not destroyed); 3′ cloning site BamH1 (not destroyed)
  Sequencing primers: 5′ AATGGGAGTTTGTTTTGGCA; 3′ ACGAGGGTGGGCCAGGGCA
Terms and licenses: Academic/Nonprofit Terms; Industry Terms: Not Available to Industry
How to cite: tdp43-EGFP construct8 was a gift from Zuoshang Xu (Addgene plasmid # 28201 ; http://n2t.net/addgene:28201 ; RRID:Addgene_28201)
